Addgene plasmid #18704: pEZY45
Purpose: (Empty Backbone) pJG4-5 converted Gateway Destination vector for yeast two-hybrid prey vector
Depositing lab: Yu-Zhu Zhang. Depositing organization: Illinois Institute of Technology. Publication: An in vitro recombination method to convert restriction- and ligation-independent expression vectors. Guo F, Chiang MY, Wang Y, Zhang YZ. Biotechnol J. 2008 Mar . 3(3):370-7. 10.1002/biot.200700170 PubMed 18064608.
Backbone
  Vector backbone: pJG4-5
  Backbone size (bp): 8718
  Modifications to backbone: Gateway cassette was inserted into original vector to create the pEZY45 Gateway Destination vector
  Vector type: Yeast Expression ; two-hybrid prey vector
  Selectable markers: TRP1
Growth in bacteria
  Bacterial resistance: Chloramphenicol and Ampicillin, 25 & 100 μg/mL
  Growth temperature: 30°C
  Growth strain: DB3.1
  Growth instructions: E.coli strain DB3.1, at 30C
  Copy number: Unknown
Gene/Insert
  Gene/Insert name: None
  Promoter: GAL1
  Cloning method: Restriction Enzyme; 5′ cloning site EcoRI (not destroyed); 3′ cloning site XhoI (not destroyed)
  Sequencing primers: 5′ GAL1 (5'-AATATACCTCTATACTTTAACGTC-3')
Terms and licenses: Academic/Nonprofit Terms; Industry Terms: Not Available to Industry
Depositor comments: pJG4-5 Gateway-compatible Destination vector. Combine with an Entry clone containing your gene of interest with the Gateway LR reaction to generate a prey vector expression clone for yeast two-hybrid.
How to cite: pEZY45 was a gift from Yu-Zhu Zhang (Addgene plasmid # 18704 ; http://n2t.net/addgene:18704 ; RRID:Addgene_18704)
