[The description below was written by a language model from this plasmid's Addgene catalogue record and pLannotate feature annotations shown in this document.]
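Description:
pEZY45 is an empty Gateway Destination vector derived from the yeast two-hybrid prey plasmid pJG4-5, made by inserting a Gateway cassette into the original backbone to give an 8,718 bp yeast–E. coli shuttle plasmid. In yeast it replicates episomally from the 2μ origin and is selected through the TRP1 auxotrophic marker, expressed from its own promoter. In E. coli it uses a high-copy ColE1/pUC-type origin with ampicillin resistance (bla). The Gateway cassette adds chloramphenicol resistance. Because the cassette also carries the ccdB toxin gene, the unrecombined vector has to be maintained in a ccdB-tolerant strain, and the record lists DB3.1.

The expression unit begins with the galactose-inducible GAL1 promoter, followed by an SV40 nuclear localization signal and the B42 acidic transcriptional activation domain. Downstream lie attR1, the CmR/ccdB cassette (annotated in the reverse orientation, with a partial ccdA fragment) and attR2, and the unit ends with the ADH1 terminator. An LR recombination with an Entry clone replaces the region between the attR sites with the gene of interest. This yields an NLS–B42–prey fusion whose expression depends on galactose, while loss of ccdB counter-selects against unrecombined vector in standard E. coli strains. The record lists EcoRI and XhoI as the sites flanking the cassette, both retained. Remnant lac promoter/operator, lacI and pUC polylinker fragments come from the backbone and have no stated function. The resulting expression clones serve as prey plasmids in yeast two-hybrid interaction screens, avoiding restriction- and ligation-based cloning of each candidate.
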