Features (pLannotate 1.2.2; 25 found; start..end, strand, type, name):
     81..522     +  promoter       GAL1 promoter: S. cerevisiae GAL1; inducible promoter, regulated by Gal4
    546..566     +  CDS            SV40 NLS: nuclear localization signal of SV40 (simian virus 40) large T antigen
    573..809     +  CDS            B42 transcriptional activator: yeast transcriptional activator cretaed from E. coli genomic DNA fragments (Ma and Ptashne, 1987)
    861..985     +  protein_bind   attR1: mutant version of attR; recombination site for the Gateway® LR reaction LR Clonase™
   1221..1373    -  CDS            dpnD (fragment): DPND_STRPN - Protein predicted: Swiss-Prot protein existence level 4. From Streptococcus pneumoniae serotype 4 (strain ATCC BAA-334 / TIGR4).
   1417..1719    -  CDS            ccdB: CCDB_ECOLI - Also known as G, letB, letD. Experimental evidence at protein level: Swiss-Prot protein existence level 1. Toxic component of a type II toxin-antitoxin (TA) system, functioning in plasmid maintainence. Responsible for the post- segregational killing (PSK) of plasmid-free cells, also referred to as a plasmid addiction system. Half-life of over 2 hours. Cell killing by CcdB is accompanied by filamentation, defects in chromosome and plasmid segregation, defects in cell division, formation of anucleate cells, decreased DNA synthesis and plasmid loss. Interferes with the activity of DN
   1724..1882    -  CDS            ccdA (fragment): CCDA_ECO57 - Also known as H, letA. Experimental evidence at protein level: Swiss-Prot protein existence level 1. Antitoxin component of a type II toxin-antitoxin (TA) system which inhibits the post-segregational killing (PSK) of plasmid-free cells, also referred to as a plasmid addiction system. Binds to and blocks the activity of CcdB; will also remove bound CcdB protein from the CcdB-GyrA complex by forming a CcdA-CcdB complex, a process termed rejuvenation. Functions as a transcriptional corepressor for the ccdAB operon, repression also requires CcdB (By similarity). From Escherichia coli
   2064..2723    -  CDS            CmR: chloramphenicol acetyltransferase; cat; confers resistance to chloramphenicol
   2724..2826    -  promoter       cat promoter: promoter of the E. coli cat gene encoding chloramphenicol acetyltransferase
   3004..3128    -  protein_bind   attR2: mutant version of attR; recombination site for the Gateway® LR reaction LR Clonase™
   3132..3269    +  CDS            ADH1 (fragment): ADH1_YEAST - Also known as ADC1. Experimental evidence at protein level: Swiss-Prot protein existence level 1. This isozyme preferentially catalyzes the conversion of primary unbranched alcohols to their corresponding aldehydes. Also shows activity toward secondary alcohols. From Saccharomyces cerevisiae (strain ATCC 204508 / S288c) (Baker's yeast).
   3273..3460    +  terminator     ADH1 terminator: S. cerevisiae ADH1; transcription terminator for the S. cerevisiae alcohol dehydrogenase 1 (ADH1) gene
   3599..3616    +  misc_feature   MCS (fragment): pUC18/19 multiple cloning site
   3982..5324    +  rep_origin     2μ ori: yeast 2μ plasmid origin of replication
   5478..5639    -  CDS            RAF1 (fragment): RAF_YEAST - Experimental evidence at transcript level: Swiss-Prot protein existence level 2. Antagonizes transcriptional repression of recombinase FLP by REP1-REP2. May play a role in plasmid partitioning. From Saccharomyces cerevisiae (strain ATCC 204508 / S288c) (Baker's yeast).
   5685..6359    -  CDS            TRP1: phosphoribosylanthranilate isomerase, required for tryptophan biosynthesis; S. cerevisiae TRP1; yeast auxotrophic marker
   6360..6461    -  promoter       TRP1 promoter: S. cerevisiae TRP1
   6564..6668    +  promoter       AmpR promoter: bla
   6669..7529    +  CDS            AmpR: β-lactamase; bla; confers resistance to ampicillin, carbenicillin, and related antibiotics
   7700..8288    +  rep_origin     ori: high-copy-number ColE1/pMB1/pBR322/pUC origin of replication
   8471..8563    +  CDS            lacI (fragment): lac repressor; lacI; The lac repressor binds to the lac operator to inhibit transcription in E. coli. This inhibition can be relieved by adding lactose or isopropyl-β-D-thiogalactopyranoside (IPTG).
   8576..8597    +  protein_bind   CAP binding site: CAP binding activates transcription in the presence of cAMP. E. coli catabolite activator protein
   8612..8642    +  promoter       lac promoter: promoter for the E. coli lac operon
   8650..8666    +  protein_bind   lac operator: The lac repressor binds to the lac operator to inhibit transcription in E. coli. This inhibition can be relieved by adding lactose or isopropyl-β-D-thiogalactopyranoside (IPTG). lac repressor encoded by lacI
   8704..3       +  misc_feature   MCS (fragment) (across the origin): pUC18/19 multiple cloning site
>Addgene plasmid #18704 | pEZY45 | depositor full sequence | sequence record 8832 | Author sequence
CCCCATTATCTTAGCCTAAAAAAACCTTCTCTTTGGAACTTTCAGTAATACGCTTAACTGCTCATTGCTA
TATTGAAGTACGGATTAGAAGCCGCCGAGCGGGTGACAGCCCTCCGAAGGAAGACTCTCCTCCGTGCGTC
CTCGTCTTCACCGGTCGCGTTCCTGAAACGCAGATGTGCCTCGCGCCGCACTGCTCCGAACAATAAAGAT
TCTACAATACTAGCTTTTATGGTTATGAAGAGGAAAAATTGGCAGTAACCTGGCCCCACAAACCTTCAAA
TGAACGAATCAAATTAACAACCATAGGATGATAATGCGATTAGTTTTTTAGCCTTATTTCTGGGGTAATT
AATCAGCGAAGCGATGATTTTTGATCTATTAACAGATATATAAATGCAAAAACTGCATAACCACTTTAAC
TAATACTTTCAACATTTTCGGTTTGTATTACTTCTTATTCAAATGTAATAAAAGTATCAACAAAAAATTG
TTAATATACCTCTATACTTTAACGTCAAGGAGGAATTAAGCTTATGGGTGCTCCTCCAAAAAAGAAGAGA
AAGGTAGCTGGTATCAATAAAGATATCGAGGAGTGCAATGCCATCATTGAGCAGTTTATCGACTACCTGC
GCACCGGACAGGAGATGCCGATGGAAATGGCGGATCAGGCGATTAACGTGGTGCCGGGCATGACGCCGAA
AACCATTCTTCACGCCGGGCCGCCGATCCAGCCTGACTGGCTGAAATCGAATGGTTTTCATGAAATTGAA
GCGGATGTTAACGATACCAGCCTCTTGCTGAGTGGAGATGCCTCCTACCCTTATGATGTGCCAGATTATG
CCTCTCCCGAATTCATTAATACAAGTTTGTACAAAAAAGCTGAACGAGAAACGTAAAATGATATAAATAT
CAATATATTAAATTAGATTTTGCATAAAAAACAGACTACATAATACTGTAAAACACAACATATCCAGTCA
CTATGAATCAACTACTTAGATGGTATTAGTGACCTGTAGTCGACCGACAGCCTTCCAAATGTTCTTCGGG
TGATGCTGCCAACTTAGTCGACCGACAGCCTTCCAAATGTTCTTCTCAAACGGAATCGTCGTATCCAGCC
TACTCGCTATTGTCCTCAATGCCGTATTAAATCATAAAAAGAAATAAGAAAAAGAGGTGCGAGCCTCTTT
TTTGTGTGACAAAATAAAAACATCTACCTATTCATATACGCTAGTGTCATAGTCCTGAAAATCATCTGCA
TCAAGAACAATTTCACAACTCTTATACTTTTCTCTTACAAGTCGTTCGGCTTCATCTGGATTTTCAGCCT
CTATACTTACTAAACGTGATAAAGTTTCTGTAATTTCTACTGTATCGACCTGCAGACTGGCTGTGTATAA
GGGAGCCTGACATTTATATTCCCCAGAACATCAGGTTAATGGCGTTTTTGATGTCATTTTCGCGGTGGCT
GAGATCAGCCACTTCTTCCCCGATAACGGAGACCGGCACACTGGCCATATCGGTGGTCATCATGCGCCAG
CTTTCATCCCCGATATGCACCACCGGGTAAAGTTCACGGGAGACTTTATCTGACAGCAGACGTGCACTGG
CCAGGGGGATCACCATCCGTCGCCCGGGCGTGTCAATAATATCACTCTGTACATCCACAAACAGACGATA
ACGGCTCTCTCTTTTATAGGTGTAAACCTTAAACTGCATTTCACCAGCCCCTGTTCTCGTCAGCAAAAGA
GCCGTTCATTTCAATAAACCGGGCGACCTCAGCCATCCCTTCCTGATTTTCCGCTTTCCAGCGTTCGGCA
CGCAGACGACGGGCTTCATTCTGCATGGTTGTGCTTACCAGACCGGAGATATTGACATCATATATGCCTT
GAGCAACTGATAGCTGTCGCTGTCAACTGTCACTGTAATACGCTGCTTCATAGCATACCTCTTTTTGACA
TACTTCGGGTATACATATCAGTATATATTCTTATACCGCAAAAATCAGCGCGCAAATACGCATACTGTTA
TCTGGCTTTTAGTAAGCCGGATCCACGCGGCGTTTACGCCCCGCCCTGCCACTCATCGCAGTACTGTTGT
AATTCATTAAGCATTCTGCCGACATGGAAGCCATCACAGACGGCATGATGAACCTGAATCGCCAGCGGCA
TCAGCACCTTGTCGCCTTGCGTATAATATTTGCCCATGGTGAAAACGGGGGCGAAGAAGTTGTCCATATT
GGCCACGTTTAAATCAAAACTGGTGAAACTCACCCAGGGATTGGCTGAGACGAAAAACATATTCTCAATA
AACCCTTTAGGGAAATAGGCCAGGTTTTCACCGTAACACGCCACATCTTGCGAATATATGTGTAGAAACT
GCCGGAAATCGTCGTGGTATTCACTCCAGAGCGATGAAAACGTTTCAGTTTGCTCATGGAAAACGGTGTA
ACAAGGGTGAACACTATCCCATATCACCAGCTCACCGTCTTTCATTGCCATACGGAATTCCGGATGAGCA
TTCATCAGGCGGGCAAGAATGTGAATAAAGGCCGGATAAAACTTGTGCTTATTTTTCTTTACGGTCTTTA
AAAAGGCCGTAATATCCAGCTGAACGGTCTGGTTATAGGTACATTGAGCAACTGACTGAAATGCCTCAAA
ATGTTCTTTACGATGCCATTGGGATATATCAACGGTGGTATATCCAGTGATTTTTTTCTCCATTTTAGCT
TCCTTAGCTCCTGAAAATCTCGATAACTCAAAAAATACGCCCGGTAGTGATCTTATTTCATTATGGTGAA
AGTTGGAACCTCTTACGTGCCGATCAACGTCTCATTTTCGCCAAAAGTTGGCCCAGGGCTTCCCGGTATC
AACAGGGACACCAGGATTTATTTATTCTGCGAAGTGATCTTCCGTCACAGGTATTTATTCGGCGCAAAGT
GCGTCGGGTGATGCTGCCAACTTAGTCGACTACAGGTCACTAATACCATCTAAGTAGTTGATTCATAGTG
ACTGGATATGTTGTGTTTTACAGTATTATGTAGTCTGTTTTTTATGCAAAATCTAATTTAATATATTGAT
ATTTATATCATTTTACGTTTCTCGTTCAGCTTTCTTGTACAAAGTGGTCCTCGAGAAGCTTTGGACTTCT
TCGCCAGAGGTTTGGTCAAGTCTCCAATCAAGGTTGTCGGCTTGTCTACCTTGCCAGAAATTTACGAAAA
GATGGAAAAGGGTCAAATCGTTGGTAGATACGTTGTTGACACTTCTAAATAAGCGAATTTCTTATGATTT
ATGATTTTTATTATTAAATAAGTTATAAAAAAAATAAGTGTATACAAATTTTAAAGTGACTCTTAGGTTT
TAAAACGAAAATTCTTGTTCTTGAGTAACTCTTTCCTGTAGGTCAGGTTGCTTTCTCAGGTATAGCATGA
GGTCGCTCTTATTGACCACACCTCTACCGGCATGCCGAGCAAATGCCTGCAAATCGCTCCCCATTTCACC
CAATTGTAGATATGCTAACTCCAGCAATGAGTTGATGAATCTCGGTGTGTATTTTATGTCCTCAGAGGAC
AACACCTGTTGTAATCGTTCTTCCACACGGATCCTCTAGAGTCGACTAGCGGCCGCTTCGACCTGCAGCA
ATTCTGAACCAGTCCTAAAACGAGTAAATAGGACCGGCAATTCTTCAAGCAATAAACAGGAATACCAATT
ATTAAAAGATAACTTAGTCAGATCGTACAATAAAGCTTTGAAGAAAAATGCGCCTTATTCAATCTTTGCT
ATAAAAAATGGCCCAAAATCTCACATTGGAAGACATTTGATGACCTCATTTCTTTCAATGAAGGGCCTAA
CGGAGTTGACTAATGTTGTGGGAAATTGGAGCGATAAGCGTGCTTCTGCCGTGGCCAGGACAACGTATAC
TCATCAGATAACAGCAATACCTGATCACTACTTCGCACTAGTTTCTCGGTACTATGCATATGATCCAATA
TCAAAGGAAATGATAGCATTGAAGGATGAGACTAATCCAATTGAGGAGTGGCAGCATATAGAACAGCTAA
AGGGTAGTGCTGAAGGAAGCATACGATACCCCGCATGGAATGGGATAATATCACAGGAGGTACTAGACTA
CCTTTCATCCTACATAAATAGACGCATATAAGTACGCATTTAAGCATAAACACGCACTATGCCGTTCTTC
TCATGTATATATATATACAGGCAACACGCAGATATAGGTGCGACGTGAACAGTGAGCTGTATGTGCGCAG
CTCGCGTTGCATTTTCGGAAGCGCTCGTTTTCGGAAACGCTTTGAAGTTCCTATTCCGAAGTTCCTATTC
TCTAGAAAGTATAGGAACTTCAGAGCGCTTTTGAAAACCAAAAGCGCTCTGAAGACGCACTTTCAAAAAA
CCAAAAACGCACCGGACTGTAACGAGCTACTAAAATATTGCGAATACCGCTTCCACAAACATTGCTCAAA
AGTATCTCTTTGCTATATATCTCTGTGCTATATCCCTATATAACCTACCCATCCACCTTTCGCTCCTTGA
ACTTGCATCTAAACTCGACCTCTACATTTTTTATGTTTATCTCTAGTATTACTCTTTAGACAAAAAAATT
GTAGTAAGAACTATTCATAGAGTGAATCGAAAACAATACGAAAATGTAAACATTTCCTATACGTAGTATA
TAGAGACAAAATAGAAGAAACCGTTCATAATTTTCTGACCAATGAAGAATCATCAACGCTATCACTTTCT
GTTCACAAAGTATGCGCAATCCACATCGGTATAGAATATAATCGGGGATGCCTTTATCTTGAAAAAATGC
ACCCGCAGCTTCGCTAGTAATCAGTAAACGCGGGAAGTGGAGTCAGGCTTTTTTTATGGAAGAGAAAATA
GACACCAAAGTAGCCTTCTTCTAACCTTAACGGACCTACAGTGCAAAAAGTTATCAAGAGACTGCATTAT
AGAGCGCACAAAGGAGAAAAAAAGTAATCTAAGATGCTTTGTTAGAAAAATAGCGCTCTCGGGATGCATT
TTTGTAGAACAAAAAAGAAGTATAGATTCTTTGTTGGTAAAATAGCGCTCTCGCGTTGCATTTCTGTTCT
GTAAAAATGCAGCTCAGATTCTTTGTTTGAAAAATTAGCGCTCTCGCGTTGCATTTTTGTTTTACAAAAA
TGAAGCACAGATTCTTCGTTGGTAAAATAGCGCTTTCGCGTTGCATTTCTGTTCTGTAAAAATGCAGCTC
AGATTCTTTGTTTGAAAAATTAGCGCTCTCGCGTTGCATTTTTGTTCTACAAAATGAAGCACAGATGCTT
CGTTAACAAAGATATGCTATTGAAGTGCAAGATGGAAACGCAGAAAATGAACCGGGGATGCGACGTGCAA
GATTACCTATGCAATAGATGCAATAGTTTCTCCAGGAACCGAAATACATACATTGTCTTCCGTAAAGCGC
TAGACTATATATTATTATACAGGTTCAAATATACTATCTGTTTCAGGGAAAACTCCCAGGTTCGGATGTT
CAAAATTCAATGATGGGTAACAAGTACGATCGTAAATCTGTAAAACAGTTTGTCGGATATTAGGCTGTAT
CTCCTCAAAGCGTATTCGAATATCATTGAGAAGCTGCAGGCAAGTGCACAAACAATACTTAAATAAATAC
TACTCAGTAATAACCTATTTCTTAGCATTTTTGACGAAATTTGCTATTTTGTTAGAGTCTTTTACACCAT
TTGTCTCCACACCTCCGCTTACATCAACACCAATAACGCCATTTAATCTAAGCGCATCACCAACATTTTC
TGGCGTCAGTCCACCAGCTAACATAAAATGTAAGCTTTCGGGGCTCTCTTGCCTTCCAACCCAGTCAGAA
ATCGAGTTCCAATCCAAAAGTTCACCTGTCCCACCTGCTTCTGAATCAAACAAGGGAATAAACGAATGAG
GTTTCTGTGAAGCTGCACTGAGTAGTATGTTGCAGTCTTTTGGAAATACGAGTCTTTTAATAACTGGCAA
ACCGAGGAACTCTTGGTATTCTTGCCACGACTCATCTCCATGCAGTTGGACGATATCAATGCCGTAATCA
TTGACCAGAGCCAAAACATCCTCCTTAGGTTGATTACGAAACACGCCAACCAAGTATTTCGGAGTGCCTG
AACTATTTTTATATGCTTTTACAAGACTTGAAATTTTCCTTGCAATAACCGGGTCAATTGTTCTCTTTCT
ATTGGGCACACATATAATACCCAGCAAGTCAGCATCGGAATCTAGAGCACATTCTGCGGCCTCTGTGCTC
TGCAAGCCGCAAACTTTCACCAATGGACCAGAACTACCTGTGAAATTAATAACAGACATACTCCAAGCTG
CCTTTGTGTGCTTAATCACGTATACTCACGTGCTCAATAGTCACCAATGCCCTCCCTCTTGGCCCTCTCC
TTTTCTTTTTTCGACCGAATTTCTTGAAGACGAAAGGGCCTCGTGATACGCCTATTTTTATAGGTTAATG
TCATGATAATAATGGTTTCTTAGACGTCAGGTGGCACTTTTCGGGGAAATGTGCGCGGAACCCCTATTTG
TTTATTTTTCTAAATACATTCAAATATGTATCCGCTCATGAGACAATAACCCTGATAAATGCTTCAATAA
TATTGAAAAAGGAAGAGTATGAGTATTCAACATTTCCGTGTCGCCCTTATTCCCTTTTTTGCGGCATTTT
GCCTTCCTGTTTTTGCTCACCCAGAAACGCTGGTGAAAGTAAAAGATGCTGAAGATCAGTTGGGTGCACG
AGTGGGTTACATCGAACTGGATCTCAACAGCGGTAAGATCCTTGAGAGTTTTCGCCCCGAAGAACGTTTT
CCAATGATGAGCACTTTTAAAGTTCTGCTATGTGGCGCGGTATTATCCCGTGTTGACGCCGGGCAAGAGC
AACTCGGTCGCCGCATACACTATTCTCAGAATGACTTGGTTGAGTACTCACCAGTCACAGAAAAGCATCT
TACGGATGGCATGACAGTAAGAGAATTATGCAGTGCTGCCATAACCATGAGTGATAACACTGCGGCCAAC
TTACTTCTGACAACGATCGGAGGACCGAAGGAGCTAACCGCTTTTTTGCACAACATGGGGGATCATGTAA
CTCGCCTTGATCGTTGGGAACCGGAGCTGAATGAAGCCATACCAAACGACGAGCGTGACACCACGATGCC
TGTAGCAATGGCAACAACGTTGCGCAAACTATTAACTGGCGAACTACTTACTCTAGCTTCCCGGCAACAA
TTAATAGACTGGATGGAGGCGGATAAAGTTGCAGGACCACTTCTGCGCTCGGCCCTTCCGGCTGGCTGGT
TTATTGCTGATAAATCTGGAGCCGGTGAGCGTGGGTCTCGCGGTATCATTGCAGCACTGGGGCCAGATGG
TAAGCCCTCCCGTATCGTAGTTATCTACACGACGGGGAGTCAGGCAACTATGGATGAACGAAATAGACAG
ATCGCTGAGATAGGTGCCTCACTGATTAAGCATTGGTAACTGTCAGACCAAGTTTACTCATATATACTTT
AGATTGATTTAAAACTTCATTTTTAATTTAAAAGGATCTAGGTGAAGATCCTTTTTGATAATCTCATGAC
CAAAATCCCTTAACGTGAGTTTTCGTTCCACTGAGCGTCAGACCCCGTAGAAAAGATCAAAGGATCTTCT
TGAGATCCTTTTTTTCTGCGCGTAATCTGCTGCTTGCAAACAAAAAAACCACCGCTACCAGCGGTGGTTT
GTTTGCCGGATCAAGAGCTACCAACTCTTTTTCCGAAGGTAACTGGCTTCAGCAGAGCGCAGATACCAAA
TACTGTCCTTCTAGTGTAGCCGTAGTTAGGCCACCACTTCAAGAACTCTGTAGCACCGCCTACATACCTC
GCTCTGCTAATCCTGTTACCAGTGGCTGCTGCCAGTGGCGATAAGTCGTGTCTTACCGGGTTGGACTCAA
GACGATAGTTACCGGATAAGGCGCAGCGGTCGGGCTGAACGGGGGGTTCGTGCACACAGCCCAGCTTGGA
GCGAACGACCTACACCGAACTGAGATACCTACAGCGTGAGCTATGAGAAAGCGCCACGCTTCCCGAAGGG
AGAAAGGCGGACAGGTATCCGGTAAGCGGCAGGGTCGGAACAGGAGAGCGCACGAGGGAGCTTCCAGGGG
GAAACGCCTGGTATCTTTATAGTCCTGTCGGGTTTCGCCACCTCTGACTTGAGCGTCGATTTTTGTGATG
CTCGTCAGGGGGGCGGAGCCTATGGAAAAACGCCAGCAACGCGGCCTTTTTACGGTTCCTGGCCTTTTGC
TGGCCTTTTGCTCACATGTTCTTTCCTGCGTTATCCCCTGATTCTGTGGATAACCGTATTACCGCCTTTG
AGTGAGCTGATACCGCTCGCCGCAGCCGAACGACCGAGCGCAGCGAGTCAGTGAGCGAGGAAGCGGAAGA
GCGCCCAATACGCAAACCGCCTCTCCCCGCGCGTTGGCCGATTCATTAATGCAGCTGGCACGACAGGTTT
CCCGACTGGAAAGCGGGCAGTGAGCGCAACGCAATTAATGTGAGTTAGCTCACTCATTAGGCACCCCAGG
CTTTACACTTTATGCTTCCGGCTCGTATGTTGTGTGGAATTGTGAGCGGATAACAATTTCACACAGGAAA
CAGCTATGACATGATTACGAATTAATTCGAGCTCGGTA
