>Addgene plasmid #18704 | pEZY45 | addgene partial sequence | sequence record 24583 | M13_pUC-rev
CAATGNTGATTCGAATTAATTCGAGCTCGGTACCCCATTATCTTAGCCTAAAAAAACCTTCTCTTTGGAA
CTTTCAGTAATACGCTTAACTGCTCATTGCTATATTGAAGTACGGATTAGAAGCCGCCGAGCGGGTGACA
GCCCTCCGAAGGAAGACTCTCCTCCGTGCGTCCTCGTCTTCACCGGTCGCGTTCCTGAAACGCAGATGTG
CCTCGCGCCGCACTGCTCCGAACAATAAAGATTCTACAATACTAGCTTTTATGGTTATGAAGAGGAAAAA
TTGGCAGTAACCTGGCCCCACAAACCTTCAAATGAACGAATCAAATTAACAACCATAGGATGATAATGCG
ATTAGTTTTTTAGCCTTATTTCTGGGGTAATTAATCAGCGAAGCGATGATTTTTGATCTATTAACAGATA
TATAAATGCAAAAACTGCATAACCACTTTAACTAATACTTTCAACATTTTCGGTTTGTATTACTTCTTAT
TCAAATGTAATAAAAGTATCAACAAAAAATTGTTAATATACCTCTATACTTTAACGTCAAGGAGGAATTA
AGCTTATGGGTGCTCCTCCAAAAAAGAAGAGAAAGGTAGCTGGTATCAATAAAGATATCGAGGAGTGCAA
TGCCATCATTGAGCAGTTTATCGACTACCTGCCCCGNGNAACAGGAGATGCCGATGGAATGGGCGGATCA
GGCGATTAACGTGGTGCCGGGCATGACGCCGAAAACCATTCTTCACGCCGGGCCGCCGATCCAGCCTGAC
TGGCTGAATCGATGGTTTCATGAATTGAAGCGGAGGTAACGAACCGCCTCTGNGAGG
