>Addgene plasmid #18704 | pEZY45 | addgene partial sequence | sequence record 59842 | pJG4-5_fwd 5'-gatgcctcctacccttatgatgtgcc-3'
GTTTGTACAAAAAAGCTGAACGAGAAACGTAAAATGATATAAATATCAATATATTAAATTAGATTTTGCA
TAAAAAACAGACTACATAATACTGTAAAACACAACATATCCAGTCACTATGAATCAACTACTTAGATGGT
ATTAGTGACCTGTAGTCGACCGACAGCCTTCCAAATGTTCTTCGGGTGATGCTGCCAACTTAGTCGACCG
ACAGCCTTCCAAATGTTCTTCTCAAACGGAATCGTCGTATCCAGCCTACTCGCTATTGTCCTCAATGCCG
TATTAAATCATAAAAAGAAATAAGAAAAAGAGGTGCGAGCCTCTTTTTTGTGTGACAAAATAAAAACATC
TACCTATTCATATACGCTAGTGTCATAGTCCTGAAAATCATCTGCATCAAGAACAATTTCACAACTCTTA
TACTTTTCTCTTACAAGTCGTTCGGCTTCATCTGGATTTTCAGCCTCTATACTTACTAAACGTGATAAAG
TTTCTGTAATTTCTACTGTATCGACCTGCAGACTGGCTGTGTATAAGGGAGCCTGACATTTATATTCCCC
AGAACATCAGGTTAATGGCGTTTTTGATGTCATTTTCGCGGTGGCTGAGATCAGCCACTTCTTCCCCGAT
AACGGAGACCGGCACACTGGCCATATCGGTGGTCATCATGCGCCAGCTTTCATCCCCGATATGCACCACC
GGGTAAAGTTCACGGGAGACTTTATCTGACAGCAGACGTGCACTGGCCAGGGGGATCACCATCCGTCGCC
CGGGCGTGTCAATAATATCACTCTGTACATCCACAAACAGACGATAACGGCTCTCTCTTTTATAGGTGTA
AACCTTAA
